Addgene plasmid #207762: qTAG-C-miRFP670nano3-Blast-H2BC11
Purpose: Donor template for miRFP670nano3-2A-Blast insertion into the C-terminus of the H2BC11 locus for nuclei visualization. To be co-transfected with sgRNA plasmid px330-PITCh-H2BC11 Addgene #207755
Depositing lab: Laurence Pelletier. Depositing organization: Sinai Health System. Publication: qTAG: an adaptable plasmid scaffold for CRISPR-based endogenous tagging. Philip R, Sharma A, Matellan L, Erpf AC, Hsu WH, Tkach JM, Wyatt HDM, Pelletier L. EMBO J. 2024 Dec 12. doi: 10.1038/s44318-024-00337-5. PubMed 39668248.
Backbone
  Vector backbone: pUC19
  Backbone manufacturer: Invitrogen
  Backbone size w/o insert (bp): 2686
  Vector type: Mammalian Expression, CRISPR ; Donor Template
  Selectable markers: Blasticidin
Growth in bacteria
  Bacterial resistance: Ampicillin, 100 μg/mL
  Growth temperature: 37°C
  Growth strain: DH5alpha
  Copy number: High Copy
Gene/Insert
  Gene/Insert name: H2BC11 Homology Arms flanking a miRFP670nano3-Blast Cassette (alt name: H2BC11)
  Species: H. sapiens (human)
  Insert size (bp): 2208
  Entrez Gene: H2BC11 (a.k.a. H2B/r, H2BFR, H2BJ, HIST1H2BJ)
  Cloning method: Unknown
  Sequencing primers: 5′ CTGCAAGGCGATTAAGTTGGGTAAC; 3′ GGCTCGTATGTTGTGTGGAATTGT
Terms and licenses: Academic/Nonprofit Terms; Industry Terms: Not Available to Industry
Depositor comments: To be co-transfected with sgRNA plasmid px330-PITCh-H2BC11 https://www.addgene.org/207755 . Please visit https://www.biorxiv.org/content/10.1101/2023.11.01.565029v3 for bioRxiv preprint.
How to cite: qTAG-C-miRFP670nano3-Blast-H2BC11 was a gift from Laurence Pelletier (Addgene plasmid # 207762 ; http://n2t.net/addgene:207762 ; RRID:Addgene_207762)
