[The description below was written by a language model from this plasmid's Addgene catalogue record and pLannotate feature annotations shown in this document.]
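Description:
qTAG-C-miRFP670nano3-Blast-H2BC11 is a CRISPR knock-in donor template built in the pUC19 backbone, designed to tag the C-terminus of the endogenous human histone gene H2BC11 (also known as HIST1H2BJ) with a near-infrared fluorescent protein. It is propagated in E. coli as a high-copy plasmid through the ColE1/pUC origin and selected with ampicillin via the β-lactamase gene. Remnants of the pUC19 lacZα/lac promoter region flank the insert. The plasmid contains no annotated mammalian promoter, which is consistent with a design in which expression of the cassette depends on correct in-frame integration at the target locus.

The insert, recorded as about 2.2 kb, consists of H2BC11 homology arms surrounding the tagging cassette. The left arm includes the H2B coding sequence, followed by miRFP670nano3, which the annotation matches to the miRFP670nano family of small, biliverdin-dependent near-infrared proteins. According to the stated purpose, a 2A peptide links the fluorescent protein to the blasticidin S deaminase gene, although the 2A is not separately annotated in the feature table. This arrangement lets cells with a productive insertion be enriched with blasticidin, since the resistance protein is translated from the same endogenous transcript. The resistance gene is flanked by lox71 and lox66 mutant sites, which should permit Cre-mediated excision of the marker after selection. Downstream sequence containing the histone 3' UTR stem-loop corresponds to the right arm.

The donor is meant to be co-transfected with the matching sgRNA/Cas9 plasmid px330-PITCh-H2BC11. The resulting H2B fusion is expressed from its native locus and labels chromatin for visualising nuclei in live or fixed human cells.
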