Features (pLannotate 1.2.2; 16 found; start..end, strand, type, name):
    137..236     +  misc_feature   bom (fragment): basis of mobility region from pBR322
    242..399     -  CDS            lacZα (fragment): LacZα fragment of β-galactosidase; lacZ fragment
    573..950     +  CDS            H2B (sequence withheld): human histone H2B; HIST1H2BJ
    993..1433    +  CDS            miRFP670nano: miRFP670nano is a basic (constitutively fluorescent) near ir fluorescent protein published in 2019, derived from Nostoc punctiforme. It has very low acid sensitivity. It requires the cofactor biliverdin for fluorescence.
   1512..1545    +  protein_bind   lox71: Left element (LE) mutant of loxP (Araki et al., 2010). Cre-mediated recombination occurs in the 8-bp core sequence (GCATACAT). Cre recombinase
   1620..2015    +  CDS            BSD: blasticidin S deaminase; Aspergillus terreus BSD; confers resistance to blasticidin
   2022..2055    +  protein_bind   lox66: Right element (RE) mutant of loxP (Araki et al., 2010). Cre-mediated recombination occurs in the 8-bp core sequence (GCATACAT). Cre recombinase
   2112..2157    +  ncRNA          Histone3: Accession: RF00032 - Histone 3' UTR stem-loop
   2673..2689    -  protein_bind   lac operator: The lac repressor binds to the lac operator to inhibit transcription in E. coli. This inhibition can be relieved by adding lactose or isopropyl-β-D-thiogalactopyranoside (IPTG). lac repressor encoded by lacI
   2697..2727    -  promoter       lac promoter: promoter for the E. coli lac operon
   2742..2763    -  protein_bind   CAP binding site: CAP binding activates transcription in the presence of cAMP. E. coli catabolite activator protein
   2776..2868    -  CDS            lacI (fragment): lac repressor; lacI; The lac repressor binds to the lac operator to inhibit transcription in E. coli. This inhibition can be relieved by adding lactose or isopropyl-β-D-thiogalactopyranoside (IPTG).
   3051..3639    -  rep_origin     ori: high-copy-number ColE1/pMB1/pBR322/pUC origin of replication
   3810..4670    -  CDS            AmpR: β-lactamase; bla; confers resistance to ampicillin, carbenicillin, and related antibiotics
   4671..4775    -  promoter       AmpR promoter: bla
   4870..35      +  CDS            rop (fragment) (across the origin): Rop protein, which maintains plasmids at low copy number; rop
>Addgene plasmid #207762 | qTAG-C-miRFP670nano3-Blast-H2BC11 | addgene full sequence | sequence record 416207 | Addgene NGS Result
TCGCGCGTTTCGGTGATGACGGTGAAAACCTCTGACACATGCAGCTCCCGGAGACGGTCACAGCTTGTCT
GTAAGCGGATGCCGGGAGCAGACAAGCCCGTCAGGGCGCGTCAGCGGGTGTTGGCGGGTGTCGGGGCTGG
CTTAACTATGCGGCATCAGAGCAGATTGTACTGAGAGTGCACCATATGCGGTGTGAAATACCGCACAGAT
GCGTAAGGAGAAAATACCGCATCAGGCGCCATTCGCCATTCAGGCTGCGCAACTGTTGGGAAGGGCGATC
GGTGCGGGCCTCTTCGCTATTACGCCAGCTGGCGAAAGGGGGATGTGCTGCAAGGCGATTAAGTTGGGTA
ACGCCAGGGTTTTCCCAGTCACGACGTTGTAAAACGACGGCCAGTGAATTCATCCTGATTGGGCAGACCT
GACCTCTGACGTTACCCTGAATAACTACCAATCAGACACAAGACTTCAACTCTTCACCTTATTTGCATAA
GCGATTCTATATAAAAGCGCCTTGTCATACCCTGCTCACGCTGTTTTTCCTTTTCGTTGGCGCTTTATAG
CTACACAGTGCT
[378 nt withheld, positions 573-950]
GGAGGAAGCGGAGGATCTGGCGGTACCGGTGGAGGCGGATCTATGGCAAACCTGGACAAGATGCTGAACA
CCACCGTGACCGAGGTGCGCAAGTTCCTGCAAGCAGACAGAGTGTGCGTGTTCAAGTTCGAGGAAGATTA
CTCCGGCACCGTCAGCCACGAAGCCGTGGACGACAGATGGATTAGCATCCTGAAAACCCAGGTGCAGGAC
AGATACTTCATGGAAACCAGAGGCGAGGAATACGTCCACGGCAGATACCAGGCCATCGCCGACATCTACA
CAGCCAATCTGGTCGAGTGCTACAGAGACCTGCTGATCGAGTTTCAGGTGCGGGCCATTCTGGCTGTCCC
CATCCTGCAAGGCAAGAAGCTGTGGGGCCTGCTGGTGGCCCACCAACTGGCCGGCCCTCGGGAGTGGCAG
ACCTGGGAAATCGACTTCCTGAAACAGCAAGCCGTGGTGATGGGCATCGCCATCCAGCAGAGCGGAGGTG
GCGGTTCCGGCAAGCCCATCCCCAACCCCCTGCTGGGCCTGGACAGCACCGGAGGTGGCGGATCAACGCG
TTACCGTTCGTATAGCATACATTATACGAAGTTATCTGGATCCGGAGCTACTAACTTCAGCCTGCTGAAG
CAGGCCGGAGACGTGGAGGAGAACCCTGGACCTTCTAGAATGGCCAAGCCTTTGTCTCAAGAAGAATCCA
CCCTCATTGAAAGAGCAACGGCTACAATCAACAGCATCCCCATCTCTGAAGACTACAGCGTCGCCAGCGC
AGCTCTCTCTAGCGACGGCCGCATCTTCACTGGTGTCAATGTATATCATTTTACTGGGGGACCTTGTGCA
GAACTCGTGGTGCTGGGCACTGCTGCTGCTGCGGCAGCTGGCAACCTGACTTGTATCGTCGCGATCGGAA
ATGAGAACAGGGGCATCTTGAGCCCCTGCGGACGGTGCCGACAGGTGCTTCTCGATCTGCATCCTGGGAT
CAAAGCCATAGTGAAGGACAGTGATGGACAGCCGACGGCAGTTGGGATTCGTGAATTGCTGCCCTCTGGT
TATGTGTGGGAGGGCCCCGGGATAACTTCGTATAGCATACATTATACGAACGGTAGCCTCGAGACCGGTA
AGAGCAAGTGATAAACAGTGAGTTGGTTGCAAACTCTCAACCCTAACGGCTCTTTTAAGAGCCACCCATG
TTCTCAAAGAAAGAGCTGGTGCTTGTATTCCTCCTCTGCTGGCCACTGACAAACCCTTGTAACTTGCTAC
TGTGTTTTTTGGTCTGAAGTAGAGCAGTTATTTAACTAATCCTTAGTGACTTTTTTTTTTTAGATCTGCC
ATTCTAATCTTAGAGTTAAGTAAGGAGATGGGAAATTTTCTATTATAAGTTCGAAACCAATTAAAATACG
TTAGAAACCCATCAAAATACTCGTCGGTCCCCCGTCGGTTAGTGATTTGGAACAGTGCCAAGTTGCAGCG
GTTGTCAGTTTGAATTTGCCCGGGCAACGCCCGCCCTTCCTCTGCATCCTGATTGGTTGTTGTATCCAGG
AAGTCCACGGTCGGCTTGGGTGCGCCAAAGGAATCCAAACCCCGCCTTTATTTGGCCTTCCTTACAAACT
CAGTAAACTGTCAGTTTCTCATTCTTTAGTATTTTATCGCTTTCGGGAAGGAGATTTATTTCTAATTAGT
AAGCTTGGCGTAATCATGGTCATAGCTGTTTCCTGTGTGAAATTGTTATCCGCTCACAATTCCACACAAC
ATACGAGCCGGAAGCATAAAGTGTAAAGCCTGGGGTGCCTAATGAGTGAGCTAACTCACATTAATTGCGT
TGCGCTCACTGCCCGCTTTCCAGTCGGGAAACCTGTCGTGCCAGCTGCATTAATGAATCGGCCAACGCGC
GGGGAGAGGCGGTTTGCGTATTGGGCGCTCTTCCGCTTCCTCGCTCACTGACTCGCTGCGCTCGGTCGTT
CGGCTGCGGCGAGCGGTATCAGCTCACTCAAAGGCGGTAATACGGTTATCCACAGAATCAGGGGATAACG
CAGGAAAGAACATGTGAGCAAAAGGCCAGCAAAAGGCCAGGAACCGTAAAAAGGCCGCGTTGCTGGCGTT
TTTCCATAGGCTCCGCCCCCCTGACGAGCATCACAAAAATCGACGCTCAAGTCAGAGGTGGCGAAACCCG
ACAGGACTATAAAGATACCAGGCGTTTCCCCCTGGAAGCTCCCTCGTGCGCTCTCCTGTTCCGACCCTGC
CGCTTACCGGATACCTGTCCGCCTTTCTCCCTTCGGGAAGCGTGGCGCTTTCTCATAGCTCACGCTGTAG
GTATCTCAGTTCGGTGTAGGTCGTTCGCTCCAAGCTGGGCTGTGTGCACGAACCCCCCGTTCAGCCCGAC
CGCTGCGCCTTATCCGGTAACTATCGTCTTGAGTCCAACCCGGTAAGACACGACTTATCGCCACTGGCAG
CAGCCACTGGTAACAGGATTAGCAGAGCGAGGTATGTAGGCGGTGCTACAGAGTTCTTGAAGTGGTGGCC
TAACTACGGCTACACTAGAAGAACAGTATTTGGTATCTGCGCTCTGCTGAAGCCAGTTACCTTCGGAAAA
AGAGTTGGTAGCTCTTGATCCGGCAAACAAACCACCGCTGGTAGCGGTGGTTTTTTTGTTTGCAAGCAGC
AGATTACGCGCAGAAAAAAAGGATCTCAAGAAGATCCTTTGATCTTTTCTACGGGGTCTGACGCTCAGTG
GAACGAAAACTCACGTTAAGGGATTTTGGTCATGAGATTATCAAAAAGGATCTTCACCTAGATCCTTTTA
AATTAAAAATGAAGTTTTAAATCAATCTAAAGTATATATGAGTAAACTTGGTCTGACAGTTACCAATGCT
TAATCAGTGAGGCACCTATCTCAGCGATCTGTCTATTTCGTTCATCCATAGTTGCCTGACTCCCCGTCGT
GTAGATAACTACGATACGGGAGGGCTTACCATCTGGCCCCAGTGCTGCAATGATACCGCGAGACCCACGC
TCACCGGCTCCAGATTTATCAGCAATAAACCAGCCAGCCGGAAGGGCCGAGCGCAGAAGTGGTCCTGCAA
CTTTATCCGCCTCCATCCAGTCTATTAATTGTTGCCGGGAAGCTAGAGTAAGTAGTTCGCCAGTTAATAG
TTTGCGCAACGTTGTTGCCATTGCTACAGGCATCGTGGTGTCACGCTCGTCGTTTGGTATGGCTTCATTC
AGCTCCGGTTCCCAACGATCAAGGCGAGTTACATGATCCCCCATGTTGTGCAAAAAAGCGGTTAGCTCCT
TCGGTCCTCCGATCGTTGTCAGAAGTAAGTTGGCCGCAGTGTTATCACTCATGGTTATGGCAGCACTGCA
TAATTCTCTTACTGTCATGCCATCCGTAAGATGCTTTTCTGTGACTGGTGAGTACTCAACCAAGTCATTC
TGAGAATAGTGTATGCGGCGACCGAGTTGCTCTTGCCCGGCGTCAATACGGGATAATACCGCGCCACATA
GCAGAACTTTAAAAGTGCTCATCATTGGAAAACGTTCTTCGGGGCGAAAACTCTCAAGGATCTTACCGCT
GTTGAGATCCAGTTCGATGTAACCCACTCGTGCACCCAACTGATCTTCAGCATCTTTTACTTTCACCAGC
GTTTCTGGGTGAGCAAAAACAGGAAGGCAAAATGCCGCAAAAAAGGGAATAAGGGCGACACGGAAATGTT
GAATACTCATACTCTTCCTTTTTCAATATTATTGAAGCATTTATCAGGGTTATTGTCTCATGAGCGGATA
CATATTTGAATGTATTTAGAAAAATAAACAAATAGGGGTTCCGCGCACATTTCCCCGAAAAGTGCCACCT
GACGTCTAAGAAACCATTATTATCATGACATTAACCTATAAAAATAGGCGTATCACGAGGCCCTTTCGTC
